Addgene plasmid #205709: pCMV-DNAJC5-L116Δ
Purpose: Mammalian expression of DNAJC5 L116Δ
Depositing lab: Randy Schekman. Depositing organization: University of California, Berkeley. Publication: Unconventional secretion of alpha-synuclein mediated by palmitoylated DNAJC5 oligomers. Wu S, Hernandez Villegas NC, Sirkis DW, Thomas-Wright I, Wade-Martins R, Schekman R. Elife. 2023 Jan 10;12:e85837. doi: 10.7554/eLife.85837. PubMed 36626307.
Backbone
  Vector backbone: pCMV
  Vector type: Mammalian Expression
Growth in bacteria
  Bacterial resistance: Kanamycin, 50 μg/mL
  Growth temperature: 37°C
  Growth strain: DH5alpha
  Copy number: Unknown
Gene/Insert
  Gene/Insert name: DNAJC5
  Species: H. sapiens (human)
  Mutation: L116Δ
  Entrez Gene: DNAJC5 (a.k.a. CLN4, CLN4B, CSP, DNAJC5A, NCL, mir-941-2, mir-941-3, mir-941-4, mir-941-5)
  Cloning method: Restriction Enzyme; 5′ cloning site unknown (unknown if destroyed)
Terms and licenses: Academic/Nonprofit Terms; Industry Terms: Not Available to Industry
How to cite: pCMV-DNAJC5-L116Δ was a gift from Randy Schekman (Addgene plasmid # 205709 ; http://n2t.net/addgene:205709 ; RRID:Addgene_205709)
