[The description below was written by a language model from this plasmid's Addgene catalogue record and pLannotate feature annotations shown in this document.]
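Description:
pCMV-DNAJC5-L116Δ is a mammalian expression plasmid of about 5.4 kb built on a pCMV backbone, carrying the human DNAJC5 coding sequence (also known as CSP or CLN4) with a single-residue deletion of leucine 116. The insert sits downstream of the human cytomegalovirus immediate early enhancer and promoter, which drive strong constitutive transcription in transfected mammalian cells, and a T7 promoter lies between the CMV promoter and the coding sequence, allowing in vitro transcription. Transcripts are terminated by the human growth hormone polyadenylation signal. A short fragment matching the 3xFLAG epitope is annotated just downstream of the DNAJC5 reading frame, suggesting a C-terminal FLAG-type tag, although the catalogue entry lists no tag and the record does not confirm that it is in frame with the insert.

The plasmid replicates in E. coli from a high-copy ColE1/pUC-type origin and is selected with kanamycin. The NeoR/KanR gene (Tn5 aminoglycoside phosphotransferase) is placed behind tandem bacterial (AmpR) and SV40 early promoters and followed by the HSV TK polyadenylation signal, so the same marker gives kanamycin resistance in bacteria and can support G418 selection in mammalian cells. An f1 origin is present for single-stranded DNA production, and small remnants of ble, lacZα and the bGH polyadenylation signal appear to be backbone leftovers with no evident function.

The stated purpose is mammalian expression of the L116Δ variant. The associated publication concerns unconventional secretion of alpha-synuclein mediated by palmitoylated DNAJC5 oligomers, so the construct is presumably used to examine how this mutation affects that process.
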