Features (pLannotate 1.2.2; 15 found; start..end, strand, type, name):
      1..380     +  enhancer       CMV enhancer: human cytomegalovirus immediate early enhancer
    382..581     +  promoter       CMV promoter: human cytomegalovirus (CMV) immediate early promoter
    610..628     +  promoter       T7 promoter: promoter for bacteriophage T7 RNA polymerase
    662..1252    +  CDS            DNAJC5: DNJC5_HUMAN - Also known as CLN4 From Homo sapiens (Human).
   1319..1343    +  CDS            3xFLAG (fragment): three tandem FLAG® epitope tags
   1389..2011    +  polyA_signal   hGH poly(A) signal: human growth hormone polyadenylation signal
   2160..2748    -  rep_origin     ori: high-copy-number ColE1/pMB1/pBR322/pUC origin of replication
   2970..2986    +  polyA_signal   bGH poly(A) signal (fragment): bovine growth hormone polyadenylation signal
   3077..3124    -  polyA_signal   HSV TK poly(A) signal: herpes simplex virus thymidine kinase polyadenylation signal (Cole and Stacy, 1985)
   3183..3335    -  CDS            ble (fragment): BLE_KLEPN - Experimental evidence at protein level: Swiss-Prot protein existence level 1. Binding protein with a strong affinity to the bleomycin family of antibiotics. Binds to CL990; an antimitotic-antibiotic compound. From Klebsiella pneumoniae.
   3356..4150    -  CDS            NeoR/KanR: aminoglycoside phosphotransferase from Tn5; aph(3')-II (or nptII); confers resistance to neomycin, kanamycin, and G418 (Geneticin®)
   4185..4542    -  promoter       SV40 promoter: SV40 enhancer and early promoter
   4544..4648    -  promoter       AmpR promoter: bla
   4675..5103    +  rep_origin     f1 ori (sequence partly withheld): f1 bacteriophage origin of replication; arrow indicates direction of (+) strand synthesis
   5134..5288    -  CDS            lacZα (fragment): LacZα fragment of β-galactosidase; lacZ fragment
>Addgene plasmid #205709 | pCMV-DNAJC5-L116Δ | addgene full sequence | sequence record 420271 | Addgene NGS Result
GACATTGATTATTGACTAGTTATTAATAGTAATCAATTACGGGGTCATTAGTTCATAGCCCATATATGGA
GTTCCGCGTTACATAACTTACGGTAAATGGCCCGCCTGGCTGACCGCCCAACGACCCCCGCCCATTGACG
TCAATAATGACGTATGTTCCCATAGTAACGCCAATAGGGACTTTCCATTGACGTCAATGGGTGGAGTATT
TACGGTAAACTGCCCACTTGGCAGTACATCAAGTGTATCATATGCCAAGTCCGCCCCCTATTGACGTCAA
TGACGGTAAATGGCCCGCCTGGCATTATGCCCAGTACATGACCTTACGGGACTTTCCTACTTGGCAGTAC
ATCTACGTATTAGTCATCGCTATTACCATGGTGATGCGGTTTTGGCAGTACACCAATGGGCGTGGATAGC
GGTTTGACTCACGGGGATTTCCAAGTCTCCACCCCATTGACGTCAATGGGAGTTTGTTTTGGCACCAAAA
TCAACGGGACTTTCCAAAATGTCGTAATAACCCCGCCCCGTTGACGCAAATGGGCGGTAGGCGTGTACGG
TGGGAGGTCTATATAAGCAGAGCTCGTTTAGTGAACCGTCAGAATTTTGTAATACGACTCACTATAGGGC
GGCCGGGAATTCGTCGACTGGATCCGCCACCATGGCAGACCAGAGACAGCGCTCACTGTCTACCTCTGGG
GAGTCATTGTACCACGTCCTTGGGTTGGACAAGAACGCAACCTCAGATGACATTAAAAAGTCCTATCGGA
AGCTTGCCTTGAAATATCACCCCGACAAGAACCCCGACAACCCGGAGGCCGCGGACAAGTTTAAGGAGAT
CAACAACGCGCACGCCATCCTCACGGACGCCACAAAAAGGAACATCTACGACAAGTACGGCTCGCTGGGT
CTCTACGTGGCCGAGCAGTTTGGGGAAGAGAACGTGAACACCTACTTCGTGCTGTCCAGCTGGTGGGCCA
AGGCCCTGTTTGTCTTCTGCGGCCTCACGTGCTGCTACTGCTGCTGCTGTCTGTGCTGCTGCTTCAACTG
CTGCTGCGGGAAGTGTAAGCCCAAGGCGCCTGAAGGCGAGGAGACGGAGTTCTACGTGTCCCCCGAGGAT
CTGGAGGCACAGCTGCAGTCTGACGAGAGGGAGGCCACAGACACGCCGATCGTCATACAGCCGGCATCCG
CCACCGAGACCACCCAGCTCACAGCCGACTCCCACCCCAGCTACCACACTGACGGGTTCAACACGCGTAC
GCGGCCGCTCGAGCAGAAACTCATCTCAGAAGAGGATCTGGCAGCAAATGATATCCTGGATTACAAGGAT
GACGACGATAAGGTTTAAACGGCCGGCCGCGGTCATAGCTGTTTCCTGAACAGATCCCGGGTGGCATCCC
TGTGACCCCTCCCCAGTGCCTCTCCTGGCCCTGGAAGTTGCCACTCCAGTGCCCACCAGCCTTGTCCTAA
TAAAATTAAGTTGCATCATTTTGTCTGACTAGGTGTCCTTCTATAATATTATGGGGTGGAGGGGGGTGGT
ATGGAGCAAGGGGCAAGTTGGGAAGACAACCTGTAGGGCCTGCGGGGTCTATTGGGAACCAAGCTGGAGT
GCAGTGGCACAATCTTGGCTCACTGCAATCTCCGCCTCCTGGGTTCAAGCGATTCTCCTGCCTCAGCCTC
CCGAGTTGTTGGGATTCCAGGCATGCATGACCAGGCTCAGCTAATTTTTGTTTTTTTGGTAGAGACGGGG
TTTCACCATATTGGCCAGGCTGGTCTCCAACTCCTAATCTCAGGTGATCTACCCACCTTGGCCTCCCAAA
TTGCTGGGATTACAGGCGTGAACCACTGCTCCCTTCCCTGTCCTTCTGATTTTAAAATAACTATACCAGC
AGGAGGACGTCCAGACACAGCATAGGCTACCTGGCCATGCCCAACCGGTGGGACATTTGAGTTGCTTGCT
TGGCACTGTCCTCTCATGCGTTGGGTCCACTCAGTAGATGCCTGTTGAATTGGGTACGCGGCCAGCGGCG
AGCGGTATCAGCTCACTCAAAGGCGGTAATACGGTTATCCACAGAATCAGGGGATAACGCAGGAAAGAAC
ATGTGAGCAAAAGGCCAGCAAAAGGCCAGGAACCGTAAAAAGGCCGCGTTGCTGGCGTTTTTCCATAGGC
TCCGCCCCCCTGACGAGCATCACAAAAATCGACGCTCAAGTCAGAGGTGGCGAAACCCGACAGGACTATA
AAGATACCAGGCGTTTCCCCCTGGAAGCTCCCTCGTGCGCTCTCCTGTTCCGACCCTGCCGCTTACCGGA
TACCTGTCCGCCTTTCTCCCTTCGGGAAGCGTGGCGCTTTCTCATAGCTCACGCTGTAGGTATCTCAGTT
CGGTGTAGGTCGTTCGCTCCAAGCTGGGCTGTGTGCACGAACCCCCCGTTCAGCCCGACCGCTGCGCCTT
ATCCGGTAACTATCGTCTTGAGTCCAACCCGGTAAGACACGACTTATCGCCACTGGCAGCAGCCACTGGT
AACAGGATTAGCAGAGCGAGGTATGTAGGCGGTGCTACAGAGTTCTTGAAGTGGTGGCCTAACTACGGCT
ACACTAGAAGAACAGTATTTGGTATCTGCGCTCTGCTGAAGCCAGTTACCTTCGGAAAAAGAGTTGGTAG
CTCTTGATCCGGCAAACAAACCACCGCTGGTAGCGGTGGTTTTTTTGTTTGCAAGCAGCAGATTACGCGC
AGAAAAAAAGGATCTCAAGAAGATCCTTTGATCTTTTCTACGGGGTCTGACGCTCAGTGGAACGAAAACT
CACGTTAAGGGATTTTGGTCATGAGATTATCAAAAAGGATCTTCACCTAGATCCTTTTAAATTAAAAATG
AAGTTTTAAATCAATCTAAAGTATATATGAGTAACCTGAGGCTATGGCAGGGCCTGCCGCCCCGACGTTG
GCTGCGAGCCCTGGGCCTTCACCCGAACTTGGGGGGTGGGGTGGGGAAAAGGAAGAAACGCGGGCGTATT
GGCCCCAATGGGGTCTCGGTGGGGTATCGACAGAGTGCCAGCCCTGGGACCGAACCCCGCGTTTATGAAC
AAACGACCCAACACCGTGCGTTTTATTCTGTCTTTTTATTGCCGTCATAGCGCGGGTTCCTTCCGGTATT
GTCTCCTTCCGTGTTTCAGTTAGCCTCCCCCTAGGGTGGGCGAAGAACTCCAGCATGAGATCCCCGCGCT
GGAGGATCATCCAGCCGGCGTCCCGGAAAACGATTCCGAAGCCCAACCTTTCATAGAAGGCGGCGGTGGA
ATCGAAATCTCGTGATGGCAGGTTGGGCGTCGCTTGGTCGGTCATTTCGAACCCCAGAGTCCCGCTCAGA
AGAACTCGTCAAGAAGGCGATAGAAGGCGATGCGCTGCGAATCGGGAGCGGCGATACCGTAAAGCACGAG
GAAGCGGTCAGCCCATTCGCCGCCAAGCTCTTCAGCAATATCACGGGTAGCCAACGCTATGTCCTGATAG
CGATCCGCCACACCCAGCCGGCCACAGTCGATGAATCCAGAAAAGCGGCCATTTTCCACCATGATATTCG
GCAAGCAGGCATCGCCATGGGTCACGACGAGATCCTCGCCGTCGGGCATGCTCGCCTTGAGCCTGGCGAA
CAGTTCGGCTGGCGCGAGCCCCTGATGCTCTTCGTCCAGATCATCCTGATCGACAAGACCGGCTTCCATC
CGAGTACGTGCTCGCTCGATGCGATGTTTCGCTTGGTGGTCGAATGGGCAGGTAGCCGGATCAAGCGTAT
GCAGCCGCCGCATTGCATCAGCCATGATGGATACTTTCTCGGCAGGAGCAAGGTGAGATGACAGGAGATC
CTGCCCCGGCACTTCGCCCAATAGCAGCCAGTCCCTTCCCGCTTCAGTGACAACGTCGAGCACAGCTGCG
CAAGGAACGCCCGTCGTGGCCAGCCACGATAGCCGCGCTGCCTCGTCTTGCAGTTCATTCAGGGCACCGG
ACAGGTCGGTCTTGACAAAAAGAACCGGGCGCCCCTGCGCTGACAGCCGGAACACGGCGGCATCAGAGCA
GCCGATTGTCTGTTGTGCCCAGTCATAGCCGAATAGCCTCTCCACCCAAGCGGCCGGAGAACCTGCGTGC
AATCCATCTTGTTCAATCATGCGAAACGATCCTCATCCTGTCTCTTGATCGATCTTTGCAAAAGCCTAGG
CCTCCAAAAAAGCCTCCTCACTACTTCTGGAATAGCTCAGAGGCCGAGGCGGCCTCGGCCTCTGCATAAA
TAAAAAAAATTAGTCAGCCATGGGGCGGAGAATGGGCGGAACTGGGCGGAGTTAGGGGCGGGATGGGCGG
AGTTAGGGGCGGGACTATGGTTGCTGACTAATTGAGATGCATGCTTTGCATACTTCTGCCTGCTGGGGAG
CCTGGGGACTTTCCACACCTGGTTGCTGACTAATTGAGATGCATGCTTTGCATACTTCTGCCTGCTGGGG
AGCCTGGGGACTTTCCACACCCTAACTGACACACATTCCACAGCTGGTTCTTTCCGCCTCAGGACTCTTC
CTTTTTCAATATTATTGAAGCATTTATCAGGGTTATTGTCTCATGAGCGGATACATATTTGAATGTATTT
AGAAAAATAAACAAATAGGGGTTCCGCGCACATTTCCCCGAAAAGTGCCACCTG
[124 nt withheld, positions 4675-4798]
C
[91 nt withheld, positions 4800-4890]
A
[49 nt withheld, positions 4892-4940]
CCTTTGACGTTGGAGTCCACGTTCTTT
[37 nt withheld, positions 4968-5004]
ACCCTATCTCGGTCTATTCTTTTGATTTATAAGGGATTTTGCCGATTTCGGCCTATTGGTTAAAAAATGA
GCTGATTTAACAAAAATTTAACGCGAATTTTAACAAAATATTAACGCTTACAATTTCCATTCGCCATTCA
GGCTGCGCAACTGTTGGGAAGGGCGATCGGTGCGGGCCTCTTCGCTATTACGCCAGCTGGCGAAAGGGGG
ATGTGCTGCAAGGCGATTAAGTTGGGTAACGCCAGGGTTTTCCCAGTCACGACGTTGTAAAACGACGGCC
AGTGCCAAGCTGATCTATACATTGAATCAATATTGGCAATTAGCCATATTAGTCATTGGTTATATAGCAT
AAATCAATATTGGCTATTGGCCATTGCATACGTTGTATCTATATCATAATATGTACATTTATATTGGCTC
ATGTCCAATATGACCGCCATGTT
